>Addgene plasmid #105272 | YIplac211-VPS8-iYFPx6 | depositor full sequence | sequence record 200091 | YIplac211-VPS8-iYFPx6 sequence 9202 bps
GCGCCCAATACGCAAACCGCCTCTCCCCGCGCGTTGGCCGATTCATTAATGCAGCTGGCACGACAGGTTT
CCCGACTGGAAAGCGGGCAGTGAGCGCAACGCAATTAATGTGAGTTAGCTCACTCATTAGGCACCCCAGG
CTTTACACTTTATGCTTCCGGCTCGTATGTTGTGTGGAATTGTGAGCGGATAACAATTTCACACAGGAAA
CAGCTATGACCATGATTACGCCAAGCTTGCATGCAGTTCTCAGCAACGCTGAGAGCTTACAAATTCTGGA
CTTATTGAATCAAGACTCTAATTTTGAAGCTGCAGCTATAATTCACGAACGCTTGGAAAGTTTTAACCTA
GCAGTCAGGGATTTATTAAGTTTTATTGAACAATGTCTAAATGAAGGGAAAACAAATATATCTACTTTAT
TGGAATCTTTGAGGAGGGCCTTTGATGATTGTAATTCTGCTGGTACCGAGAAAAAATCGTGTTGGATATT
ATTGATTACATTCCTGATCACTCTATATGGGAAATATCCTTCACACGATGAAAGGAAAGATTTATGTAAT
AAACTACTTCAAGAAGCATTTTTGGGATTGGTTAGGTCCAAGAGTTCCTCTCAGAAGGATTCAGGTGGGG
AATTCTGGGAAATAATGTCTTCTGTTCTTGAGCACCAAGACGTTATTTTAATGAAAGTTCAGGATTTAAA
GCAACTGCTACTGAATGTTTTTAATACTTATAAATTGGAAAGATCTCTTTCTGAGTTGATTCAAAAGATT
ATAGAGGATTCTTCGCAAGATCTTGTTCAACAGTATAGAAAATTTCTGAGTGAAGGGTGGTCTATACACA
CCGACGACTGCGAAATCTGCGGGAAAAAAATATGGGGAGCTGGTCTGGACCCATTACTTTTTCTAGCTTG
GGAAAATGTACAGCGCCACCAAGATATGATTAGTGTAGATCTCAAAACTCCCCTTGTCATATTCAAATGT
CACCATGGCTTTCACCAGACTTGCCTCGAAAACTTGGCCCAGAAACCCGATGAATATTCTTGTTTAATTT
GCCAGACGGAATCTAACCCAAAAATAGTAACGGATCCAGGAAGTTCGGGGTCCAGCGGTTCTTCAGGCGC
TAGCATGGATAGCACTGAGAGCCTTTTCACTGGAGTTGTCCCAATTCTTGTTGAATTAGATGGTGATGTT
AATGGGCACAAATTTTCTGTCAGTGGAGAGGGTGAAGGTGATGCAACATACGGAAAACTTACCCTTAAAT
TTATTTGCACTACTGGAAAACTACCTGTTCCTTGGCCAACACTTGTCACTACTTTAGGTTATGGTTTGCA
GTGCTTTGCAAGATACCCGGATCATATGAAACAGCATGACTTTTTCAAGAGTGCCATGCCCGAAGGTTAT
GTACAGGAAAGAACTATATTTTTCAAAGATGACGGGAACTACAAGACACGTGCTGAAGTCAAGTTTGAAG
GTGATACCCTTGTTAATAGAATCGAGTTAAAAGGTATTGATTTTAAAGAAGATGGAAACATTCTTGGGCA
CAAATTGGAATACAACTATAACTCACACAATGTATACATCATGGCAGACAAACAAAAGAATGGAATCAAA
GCTAACTTCAAAATTAGACACAACATTGAAGATGGAAGCGTTCAACTAGCAGACCATTATCAACAAAATA
CTCCAATTGGCGATGGCCCTGTCCTTTTACCAGACAACCATTACCTGTCCTATCAATCTGCCCTTTCGAA
AGATCCCAACGAAAAGAGAGACCACATGGTCCTTAAAGAGTTTGTAACAGCTGCTGGGATTACACATGGC
AGCTCCGGCTCCAGCGGGTCTAGCATGGATAGCACTGAGAGCCTTTTCACTGGAGTTGTCCCAATTCTTG
TTGAATTAGATGGTGATGTTAATGGGCACAAATTTTCTGTCAGTGGAGAGGGTGAAGGTGATGCAACATA
CGGAAAACTTACCCTTAAATTTATTTGCACTACTGGAAAACTACCTGTTCCTTGGCCAACACTTGTCACT
ACTTTAGGTTATGGTTTGCAGTGCTTTGCAAGATACCCGGATCATATGAAACAGCATGACTTTTTCAAGA
GTGCCATGCCCGAAGGTTATGTACAGGAAAGAACTATATTTTTCAAAGATGACGGGAACTACAAGACACG
TGCTGAAGTCAAGTTTGAAGGTGATACCCTTGTTAATAGAATCGAGTTAAAAGGTATTGATTTTAAAGAA
GATGGAAACATTCTTGGGCACAAATTGGAATACAACTATAACTCACACAATGTATACATCATGGCAGACA
AACAAAAGAATGGAATCAAAGCTAACTTCAAAATTAGACACAACATTGAAGATGGAAGCGTTCAACTAGC
AGACCATTATCAACAAAATACTCCAATTGGCGATGGCCCTGTCCTTTTACCAGACAACCATTACCTGTCC
TATCAATCTGCCCTTTCGAAAGATCCCAACGAAAAGAGAGACCACATGGTCCTTAAAGAGTTTGTAACAG
CTGCTGGGATTACACATGGCAGCTCCGGCTCCAGCGGGTCTAGCATGGATAGCACTGAGAGCCTTTTCAC
TGGAGTTGTCCCAATTCTTGTTGAATTAGATGGTGATGTTAATGGGCACAAATTTTCTGTCAGTGGAGAG
GGTGAAGGTGATGCAACATACGGAAAACTTACCCTTAAATTTATTTGCACTACTGGAAAACTACCTGTTC
CTTGGCCAACACTTGTCACTACTTTAGGTTATGGTTTGCAGTGCTTTGCAAGATACCCGGATCATATGAA
ACAGCATGACTTTTTCAAGAGTGCCATGCCCGAAGGTTATGTACAGGAAAGAACTATATTTTTCAAAGAT
GACGGGAACTACAAGACACGTGCTGAAGTCAAGTTTGAAGGTGATACCCTTGTTAATAGAATCGAGTTAA
AAGGTATTGATTTTAAAGAAGATGGAAACATTCTTGGGCACAAATTGGAATACAACTATAACTCACACAA
TGTATACATCATGGCAGACAAACAAAAGAATGGAATCAAAGCTAACTTCAAAATTAGACACAACATTGAA
GATGGAAGCGTTCAACTAGCAGACCATTATCAACAAAATACTCCAATTGGCGATGGCCCTGTCCTTTTAC
CAGACAACCATTACCTGTCCTATCAATCTGCCCTTTCGAAAGATCCCAACGAAAAGAGAGACCACATGGT
CCTTAAAGAGTTTGTAACAGCTGCTGGGATTACACATGGCAGCTCCGGCTCCAGCGGGTCTAGCATGGAT
AGCACTGAGAGCCTTTTCACTGGAGTTGTCCCAATTCTTGTTGAATTAGATGGTGATGTTAATGGGCACA
AATTTTCTGTCAGTGGAGAGGGTGAAGGTGATGCAACATACGGAAAACTTACCCTTAAATTTATTTGCAC
TACTGGAAAACTACCTGTTCCTTGGCCAACACTTGTCACTACTTTAGGTTATGGTTTGCAGTGCTTTGCA
AGATACCCGGATCATATGAAACAGCATGACTTTTTCAAGAGTGCCATGCCCGAAGGTTATGTACAGGAAA
GAACTATATTTTTCAAAGATGACGGGAACTACAAGACACGTGCTGAAGTCAAGTTTGAAGGTGATACCCT
TGTTAATAGAATCGAGTTAAAAGGTATTGATTTTAAAGAAGATGGAAACATTCTTGGGCACAAATTGGAA
TACAACTATAACTCACACAATGTATACATCATGGCAGACAAACAAAAGAATGGAATCAAAGCTAACTTCA
AAATTAGACACAACATTGAAGATGGAAGCGTTCAACTAGCAGACCATTATCAACAAAATACTCCAATTGG
CGATGGCCCTGTCCTTTTACCAGACAACCATTACCTGTCCTATCAATCTGCCCTTTCGAAAGATCCCAAC
GAAAAGAGAGACCACATGGTCCTTAAAGAGTTTGTAACAGCTGCTGGGATTACACATGGCAGCTCCGGCT
CCAGCGGGTCTAGCATGGATAGCACTGAGAGCCTTTTCACTGGAGTTGTCCCAATTCTTGTTGAATTAGA
TGGTGATGTTAATGGGCACAAATTTTCTGTCAGTGGAGAGGGTGAAGGTGATGCAACATACGGAAAACTT
ACCCTTAAATTTATTTGCACTACTGGAAAACTACCTGTTCCTTGGCCAACACTTGTCACTACTTTAGGTT
ATGGTTTGCAGTGCTTTGCAAGATACCCGGATCATATGAAACAGCATGACTTTTTCAAGAGTGCCATGCC
CGAAGGTTATGTACAGGAAAGAACTATATTTTTCAAAGATGACGGGAACTACAAGACACGTGCTGAAGTC
AAGTTTGAAGGTGATACCCTTGTTAATAGAATCGAGTTAAAAGGTATTGATTTTAAAGAAGATGGAAACA
TTCTTGGGCACAAATTGGAATACAACTATAACTCACACAATGTATACATCATGGCAGACAAACAAAAGAA
TGGAATCAAAGCTAACTTCAAAATTAGACACAACATTGAAGATGGAAGCGTTCAACTAGCAGACCATTAT
CAACAAAATACTCCAATTGGCGATGGCCCTGTCCTTTTACCAGACAACCATTACCTGTCCTATCAATCTG
CCCTTTCGAAAGATCCCAACGAAAAGAGAGACCACATGGTCCTTAAAGAGTTTGTAACAGCTGCTGGGAT
TACACATGGCAGCTCCGGCTCCAGCGGGTCTAGCATGGATAGCACTGAGAGCCTTTTCACTGGAGTTGTC
CCAATTCTTGTTGAATTAGATGGTGATGTTAATGGGCACAAATTTTCTGTCAGTGGAGAGGGTGAAGGTG
ATGCAACATACGGAAAACTTACCCTTAAATTTATTTGCACTACTGGAAAACTACCTGTTCCTTGGCCAAC
ACTTGTCACTACTTTAGGTTATGGTTTGCAGTGCTTTGCAAGATACCCGGATCATATGAAACAGCATGAC
TTTTTCAAGAGTGCCATGCCCGAAGGTTATGTACAGGAAAGAACTATATTTTTCAAAGATGACGGGAACT
ACAAGACACGTGCTGAAGTCAAGTTTGAAGGTGATACCCTTGTTAATAGAATCGAGTTAAAAGGTATTGA
TTTTAAAGAAGATGGAAACATTCTTGGGCACAAATTGGAATACAACTATAACTCACACAATGTATACATC
ATGGCAGACAAACAAAAGAATGGAATCAAAGCTAACTTCAAAATTAGACACAACATTGAAGATGGAAGCG
TTCAACTAGCAGACCATTATCAACAAAATACTCCAATTGGCGATGGCCCTGTCCTTTTACCAGACAACCA
TTACCTGTCCTATCAATCTGCCCTTTCGAAAGATCCCAACGAAAAGAGAGACCACATGGTCCTTAAAGAG
TTTGTAACAGCTGCTGGGATTACACATGGCAGCTCCGGCTCCAGCGGGTAAAGCGGCCGCCATTTCTAAA
TATTTAATACAACTTTGGTTACATAAAAGTAAAATTTATACACCTCATTTCATTATGTAGATTCATATAT
AGAATACCAATTATGATTGACCCAATAGCCATCAAAATCAGTAGTTATTAATACTTGTCTTTCTAGGAGC
CATTTGCATATTTCTGATATTTCATGAAGCGAAAGTACTTCACGACACCTAGATTGCAATCTACTCAATG
TTATCCCTGGATGAGCTCGAATTCACTGGCCGTCGTTTTACAACGTCGTGACTGGGAAAACCCTGGCGTT
ACCCAACTTAATCGCCTTGCAGCACATCCCCCTTTCGCCAGCTGGCGTAATAGCGAAGAGGCCCGCACCG
ATCGCCCTTCCCAACAGTTGCGCAGCCTGAATGGCGAATGGCGCCTGATGCGGTATTTTCTCCTTACGCA
TCTGTGCGGTATTTCACACCGCATATGGTGCACTCTCAGTACAATCTGCTCTGATGCCGCATAGTTAAGC
CAGCCCCGACACCCGCCAACACCCGCTGACGCGCCCTGACGGGCTTGTCTGCTCCCGGCATCCGCTTACA
GACAAGCTGTGACCGTCTCCGGGAGCTGCATGTGTCAGAGGTTTTCACCGTCATCACCGAAACGCGCGAG
ACGAAAGGGCGGGTAATAACTGATATAATTAAATTGAAGCTCTAATTTGTGAGTTTAGTATACATGCATT
TACTTATAATACAGTTTTTTAGTTTTGCTGGCCGCATCTTCTCAAATATGCTTCCCAGCCTGCTTTTCTG
TAACGTTCACCCTCTACCTTAGCATCCCTTCCCTTTGCAAATAGTCCTCTTCCAACAATAATAATGTCAG
ATCCTGTAGAGACCACATCATCCACGGTTCTATACTGTTGACCCAATGCGTCTCCCTTGTCATCTAAACC
CACACCGGGTGTCATAATCAACCAATCGTAACCTTCATCTCTTCCACCCATGTCTCTTTGAGCAATAAAG
CCGATAACAAAATCTTTGTCGCTCTTCGCAATGTCAACAGTACCCTTAGTATATTCTCCAGTAGATAGGG
AGCCCTTGCATGACAATTCTGCTAACATCAAAAGGCCTCTAGGTTCCTTTGTTACTTCTTCTGCCGCCTG
CTTCAAACCGCTAACAATACCTGGGCCCACCACACCGTGTGCATTCGTAATGTCTGCCCATTCTGCTATT
CTGTATACACCCGCAGAGTACTGCAATTTGACTGTATTACCAATGTCAGCAAATTTTCTGTCTTCGAAGA
GTAAAAAATTGTACTTGGCGGATAATGCCTTTAGCGGCTTAACTGTGCCCTCCATGGAAAAATCAGTCAA
GATATCCACATGTGTTTTTAGTAAACAAATTTTGGGACCTAATGCTTCAACTAACTCCAGTAATTCCTTG
GTGGTACGAACATCCAATGAAGCACACAAGTTTGTTTGCTTTTCGTGCATGATATTAAATAGCTTGGCAG
CAACAGGACTAGGATGAGTAGCAGCACGTTCCTTATATGTAGCTTTCGACATGATTTATCTTCGTTTCCT
GCATGTTTTTGTTCTGTGCAGTTGGGTTAAGAATACTGGGCAATTTCATGTTTCTTCAACACTACATATG
CGTATATATACCAATCTAAGTCTGTGCTCCTTCCTTCGTTCTTCCTTCTGTTCGGAGATTACCGAATCAA
AAAAATTTCAAAGAAACCGAAATCAAAAAAAAGAATAAAAAAAAAATGATGAATTGAATTGAAAAGCTGG
CCTCGTGATACGCCTATTTTTATAGGTTAATGTCATGATAATAATGGTTTCTTAGACGTCAGGTGGCACT
TTTCGGGGAAATGTGCGCGGAACCCCTATTTGTTTATTTTTCTAAATACATTCAAATATGTATCCGCTCA
TGAGACAATAACCCTGATAAATGCTTCAATAATATTGAAAAAGGAAGAGTATGAGTATTCAACATTTCCG
TGTCGCCCTTATTCCCTTTTTTGCGGCATTTTGCCTTCCTGTTTTTGCTCACCCAGAAACGCTGGTGAAA
GTAAAAGATGCTGAAGATCAGTTGGGTGCACGAGTGGGTTACATCGAACTGGATCTCAACAGCGGTAAGA
TCCTTGAGAGTTTTCGCCCCGAAGAACGTTTTCCAATGATGAGCACTTTTAAAGTTCTGCTATGTGGCGC
GGTATTATCCCGTATTGACGCCGGGCAAGAGCAACTCGGTCGCCGCATACACTATTCTCAGAATGACTTG
GTTGAGTACTCACCAGTCACAGAAAAGCATCTTACGGATGGCATGACAGTAAGAGAATTATGCAGTGCTG
CCATAACCATGAGTGATAACACTGCGGCCAACTTACTTCTGACAACGATCGGAGGACCGAAGGAGCTAAC
CGCTTTTTTGCACAACATGGGGGATCATGTAACTCGCCTTGATCGTTGGGAACCGGAGCTGAATGAAGCC
ATACCAAACGACGAGCGTGACACCACGATGCCTGTAGCAATGGCAACAACGTTGCGCAAACTATTAACTG
GCGAACTACTTACTCTAGCTTCCCGGCAACAATTAATAGACTGGATGGAGGCGGATAAAGTTGCAGGACC
ACTTCTGCGCTCGGCCCTTCCGGCTGGCTGGTTTATTGCTGATAAATCTGGAGCCGGTGAGCGTGGGTCT
CGCGGTATCATTGCAGCACTGGGGCCAGATGGTAAGCCCTCCCGTATCGTAGTTATCTACACGACGGGGA
GTCAGGCAACTATGGATGAACGAAATAGACAGATCGCTGAGATAGGTGCCTCACTGATTAAGCATTGGTA
ACTGTCAGACCAAGTTTACTCATATATACTTTAGATTGATTTAAAACTTCATTTTTAATTTAAAAGGATC
TAGGTGAAGATCCTTTTTGATAATCTCATGACCAAAATCCCTTAACGTGAGTTTTCGTTCCACTGAGCGT
CAGACCCCGTAGAAAAGATCAAAGGATCTTCTTGAGATCCTTTTTTTCTGCGCGTAATCTGCTGCTTGCA
AACAAAAAAACCACCGCTACCAGCGGTGGTTTGTTTGCCGGATCAAGAGCTACCAACTCTTTTTCCGAAG
GTAACTGGCTTCAGCAGAGCGCAGATACCAAATACTGTTCTTCTAGTGTAGCCGTAGTTAGGCCACCACT
TCAAGAACTCTGTAGCACCGCCTACATACCTCGCTCTGCTAATCCTGTTACCAGTGGCTGCTGCCAGTGG
CGATAAGTCGTGTCTTACCGGGTTGGACTCAAGACGATAGTTACCGGATAAGGCGCAGCGGTCGGGCTGA
ACGGGGGGTTCGTGCACACAGCCCAGCTTGGAGCGAACGACCTACACCGAACTGAGATACCTACAGCGTG
AGCTATGAGAAAGCGCCACGCTTCCCGAAGGGAGAAAGGCGGACAGGTATCCGGTAAGCGGCAGGGTCGG
AACAGGAGAGCGCACGAGGGAGCTTCCAGGGGGAAACGCCTGGTATCTTTATAGTCCTGTCGGGTTTCGC
CACCTCTGACTTGAGCGTCGATTTTTGTGATGCTCGTCAGGGGGGCGGAGCCTATGGAAAAACGCCAGCA
ACGCGGCCTTTTTACGGTTCCTGGCCTTTTGCTGGCCTTTTGCTCACATGTTCTTTCCTGCGTTATCCCC
TGATTCTGTGGATAACCGTATTACCGCCTTTGAGTGAGCTGATACCGCTCGCCGCAGCCGAACGACCGAG
CGCAGCGAGTCAGTGAGCGAGGAAGCGGAAGA
Features (pLannotate 1.2.2; 20 found; start..end, strand, type, name):
      1..93      +  CDS            lacI (fragment): lac repressor; lacI; The lac repressor binds to the lac operator to inhibit transcription in E. coli. This inhibition can be relieved by adding lactose or isopropyl-β-D-thiogalactopyranoside (IPTG).
    106..127     +  protein_bind   CAP binding site: CAP binding activates transcription in the presence of cAMP. E. coli catabolite activator protein
    142..172     +  promoter       lac promoter: promoter for the E. coli lac operon
    180..196     +  protein_bind   lac operator: The lac repressor binds to the lac operator to inhibit transcription in E. coli. This inhibition can be relieved by adding lactose or isopropyl-β-D-thiogalactopyranoside (IPTG). lac repressor encoded by lacI
    246..1079    +  CDS            VPS8 (fragment): VPS8_YEAST - Also known as VPT8. Experimental evidence at protein level: Swiss-Prot protein existence level 1. Required for localization and recycling of the CPY sorting receptor (VPS10) to the late-Golgi compartment. Involved in the retention of proteins to the late-Golgi. Plays an integral role in the complex vacuolar protein sorting process. From Saccharomyces cerevisiae (strain ATCC 204508 / S288c) (Baker's yeast).
   1125..1820    +  CDS            10B: 10B is a fluorescent protein published in 1996, derived from Aequorea victoria.
   1845..2540    +  CDS            10B: 10B is a fluorescent protein published in 1996, derived from Aequorea victoria.
   2565..3260    +  CDS            10B: 10B is a fluorescent protein published in 1996, derived from Aequorea victoria.
   3285..3980    +  CDS            10B: 10B is a fluorescent protein published in 1996, derived from Aequorea victoria.
   4005..4700    +  CDS            10B: 10B is a fluorescent protein published in 1996, derived from Aequorea victoria.
   4725..5420    +  CDS            10B: 10B is a fluorescent protein published in 1996, derived from Aequorea victoria.
   5516..5683    -  CDS            TFC3 (fragment): TFC3_YEAST - Also known as TSV115. Experimental evidence at protein level: Swiss-Prot protein existence level 1. TFIIIC mediates tRNA and 5S RNA gene activation by binding to intragenic promoter elements. Upstream of the transcription start site, TFIIIC assembles the initiation complex TFIIIB-TFIIIC-tDNA, which is sufficient for RNA polymerase III recruitment and function. Part of the tauB domain of TFIIIC that binds boxB DNA promoter sites of tRNA and similar genes. TFC3 is essential for cell viability. Cooperates with TFC6 in DNA binding. From Saccharomyces cerevisiae (strain ATCC 204508 / S
   5691..5848    +  CDS            lacZα (fragment): LacZα fragment of β-galactosidase; lacZ fragment
   5854..5953    -  misc_feature   bom (fragment): basis of mobility region from pBR322
   6055..6090    -  CDS            rop (fragment): Rop protein, which maintains plasmids at low copy number; rop
   6179..6982    -  CDS            URA3: orotidine-5'-phosphate decarboxylase, required for uracil biosynthesis; S. cerevisiae URA3; yeast auxotrophic marker, counterselectable with 5-fluoroorotic acid (5-FOA)
   6983..7198    -  promoter       URA3 promoter: S. cerevisiae URA3
   7296..7400    +  promoter       AmpR promoter: bla
   7401..8261    +  CDS            AmpR: β-lactamase; bla; confers resistance to ampicillin, carbenicillin, and related antibiotics
   8432..9020    +  rep_origin     ori: high-copy-number ColE1/pMB1/pBR322/pUC origin of replication
