>Addgene plasmid #105272 | YIplac211-VPS8-iYFPx6 | addgene full sequence | sequence record 212349 | Addgene NGS Result
GCGCCCAATACGCAAACCGCCTCTCCCCGCGCGTTGGCCGATTCATTAATGCAGCTGGCACGACAGGTTT
CCCGACTGGAAAGCGGGCAGTGAGCGCAACGCAATTAATGTGAGTTAGCTCACTCATTAGGCACCCCAGG
CTTTACACTTTATGCTTCCGGCTCGTATGTTGTGTGGAATTGTGAGCGGATAACAATTTCACACAGGAAA
CAGCTATGACCATGATTACGCCAAGCTTGCATGCAGTTCTCAGCAACGCTGAGAGCTTACAAATTCTGGA
CTTATTGAATCAAGACTCTAATTTTGAAGCTGCAGCTATAATTCACGAACGCTTGGAAAGTTTTAACCTA
GCAGTCAGGGATTTATTAAGTTTTATTGAACAATGTCTAAATGAAGGGAAAACAAATATATCTACTTTAT
TGGAATCTTTGAGGAGGGCCTTTGATGATTGTAATTCTGCTGGTACCGAGAAAAAATCGTGTTGGATATT
ATTGATTACATTCCTGATCACTCTATATGGGAAATATCCTTCACACGATGAAAGGAAAGATTTATGTAAT
AAACTACTTCAAGAAGCATTTTTGGGATTGGTTAGGTCCAAGAGTTCCTCTCAGAAGGATTCAGGTGGGG
AATTCTGGGAAATAATGTCTTCTGTTCTTGAGCACCAAGACGTTATTTTAATGAAAGTTCAGGATTTAAA
GCAACTGCTACTGAATGTTTTTAATACTTATAAATTGGAAAGATCTCTTTCTGAGTTGATTCAAAAGATT
ATAGAGGATTCTTCGCAAGATCTTGTTCAACAGTATAGAAAATTTCTGAGTGAAGGGTGGTCTATACACA
CCGACGACTGCGAAATCTGCGGGAAAAAAATATGGGGAGCTGGTCTGGACCCATTACTTTTTCTAGCTTG
GGAAAATGTACAGCGCCACCAAGATATGATTAGTGTAGATCTCAAAACTCCCCTTGTCATATTCAAATGT
CACCATGGCTTTCACCAGACTTGCCTCGAAAACTTGGCCCAGAAACCCGATGAATATTCTTGTTTAATTT
GCCAGACGGAATCTAACCCAAAAATAGTAACGGATCCAGGAAGTTCGGGGTCCAGCGGTTCTTCAGGCGC
TAGCATGGATAGCACTGAGAGCCTTTTCACTGGAGTTGTCCCAATTCTTGTTGAATTAGATGGTGATGTT
AATGGGCACAAATTTTCTGTCAGTGGAGAGGGTGAAGGTGATGCAACATACGGAAAACTTACCCTTAAAT
TTATTTGCACTACTGGAAAACTACCTGTTCCTTGGCCAACACTTGTCACTACTTTAGGTTATGGTTTGCA
GTGCTTTGCAAGATACCCGGATCATATGAAACAGCATGACTTTTTCAAGAGTGCCATGCCCGAAGGTTAT
GTACAGGAAAGAACTATATTTTTCAAAGATGACGGGAACTACAAGACACGTGCTGAAGTCAAGTTTGAAG
GTGATACCCTTGTTAATAGAATCGAGTTAAAAGGTATTGATTTTAAAGAAGATGGAAACATTCTTGGGCA
CAAATTGGAATACAACTATAACTCACACAATGTATACATCATGGCAGACAAACAAAAGAATGGAATCAAA
GCTAACTTCAAAATTAGACACAACATTGAAGATGGAAGCGTTCAACTAGCAGACCATTATCAACAAAATA
CTCCAATTGGCGATGGCCCTGTCCTTTTACCAGACAACCATTACCTGTCCTATCAATCTGCCCTTTCGAA
AGATCCCAACGAAAAGAGAGACCACATGGTCCTTAAAGAGTTTGTAACAGCTGCTGGGATTACACATGGC
AGCTCCGGCTCCAGCGGGTCTAGCATGGATAGCACTGAGAGCCTTTTCACTGGAGTTGTCCCAATTCTTG
TTGAATTAGATGGTGATGTTAATGGGCACAAATTTTCTGTCAGTGGAGAGGGTGAAGGTGATGCAACATA
CGGAAAACTTACCCTTAAATTTATTTGCACTACTGGAAAACTACCTGTTCCTTGGCCAACACTTGTCACT
ACTTTAGGTTATGGTTTGCAGTGCTTTGCAAGATACCCGGATCATATGAAACAGCATGACTTTTTCAAGA
GTGCCATGCCCGAAGGTTATGTACAGGAAAGAACTATATTTTTCAAAGATGACGGGAACTACAAGACACG
TGCTGAAGTCAAGTTTGAAGGTGATACCCTTGTTAATAGAATCGAGTTAAAAGGTATTGATTTTAAAGAA
GATGGAAACATTCTTGGGCACAAATTGGAATACAACTATAACTCACACAATGTATACATCATGGCAGACA
AACAAAAGAATGGAATCAAAGCTAACTTCAAAATTAGACACAACATTGAAGATGGAAGCGTTCAACTAGC
AGACCATTATCAACAAAATACTCCAATTGGCGATGGCCCTGTCCTTTTACCAGACAACCATTACCTGTCC
TATCAATCTGCCCTTTCGAAAGATCCCAACGAAAAGAGAGACCACATGGTCCTTAAAGAGTTTGTAACAG
CTGCTGGGATTACACATGGCAGCTCCGGCTCCAGCGGGTCTAGCATGGATAGCACTGAGAGCCTTTTCAC
TGGAGTTGTCCCAATTCTTGTTGAATTAGATGGTGATGTTAATGGGCACAAATTTTCTGTCAGTGGAGAG
GGTGAAGGTGATGCAACATACGGAAAACTTACCCTTAAATTTATTTGCACTACTGGAAAACTACCTGTTC
CTTGGCCAACACTTGTCACTACTTTAGGTTATGGTTTGCAGTGCTTTGCAAGATACCCGGATCATATGAA
ACAGCATGACTTTTTCAAGAGTGCCATGCCCGAAGGTTATGTACAGGAAAGAACTATATTTTTCAAAGAT
GACGGGAACTACAAGACACGTGCTGAAGTCAAGTTTGAAGGTGATACCCTTGTTAATAGAATCGAGTTAA
AAGGTATTGATTTTAAAGAAGATGGAAACATTCTTGGGCACAAATTGGAATACAACTATAACTCACACAA
TGTATACATCATGGCAGACAAACAAAAGAATGGAATCAAAGCTAACTTCAAAATTAGACACAACATTGAA
GATGGAAGCGTTCAACTAGCAGACCATTATCAACAAAATACTCCAATTGGCGATGGCCCTGTCCTTTTAC
CAGACAACCATTACCTGTCCTATCAATCTGCCCTTTCGAAAGATCCCAACGAAAAGAGAGACCACATGGT
CCTTAAAGAGTTTGTAACAGCTGCTGGGATTACACATGGCAGCTCCGGCTCCAGCGGGTCTAGCATGGAT
AGCACTGAGAGCCTTTTCACTGGAGTTGTCCCAATTCTTGTTGAATTAGATGGTGATGTTAATGGGCACA
AATTTTCTGTCAGTGGAGAGGGTGAAGGTGATGCAACATACGGAAAACTTACCCTTAAATTTATTTGCAC
TACTGGAAAACTACCTGTTCCTTGGCCAACACTTGTCACTACTTTAGGTTATGGTTTGCAGTGCTTTGCA
AGATACCCGGATCATATGAAACAGCATGACTTTTTCAAGAGTGCCATGCCCGAAGGTTATGTACAGGAAA
GAACTATATTTTTCAAAGATGACGGGAACTACAAGACACGTGCTGAAGTCAAGTTTGAAGGTGATACCCT
TGTTAATAGAATCGAGTTAAAAGGTATTGATTTTAAAGAAGATGGAAACATTCTTGGGCACAAATTGGAA
TACAACTATAACTCACACAATGTATACATCATGGCAGACAAACAAAAGAATGGAATCAAAGCTAACTTCA
AAATTAGACACAACATTGAAGATGGAAGCGTTCAACTAGCAGACCATTATCAACAAAATACTCCAATTGG
CGATGGCCCTGTCCTTTTACCAGACAACCATTACCTGTCCTATCAATCTGCCCTTTCGAAAGATCCCAAC
GAAAAGAGAGACCACATGGTCCTTAAAGAGTTTGTAACAGCTGCTGGGATTACACATGGCAGCTCCGGCT
CCAGCGGGTCTAGCATGGATAGCACTGAGAGCCTTTTCACTGGAGTTGTCCCAATTCTTGTTGAATTAGA
TGGTGATGTTAATGGGCACAAATTTTCTGTCAGTGGAGAGGGTGAAGGTGATGCAACATACGGAAAACTT
ACCCTTAAATTTATTTGCACTACTGGAAAACTACCTGTTCCTTGGCCAACACTTGTCACTACTTTAGGTT
ATGGTTTGCAGTGCTTTGCAAGATACCCGGATCATATGAAACAGCATGACTTTTTCAAGAGTGCCATGCC
CGAAGGTTATGTACAGGAAAGAACTATATTTTTCAAAGATGACGGGAACTACAAGACACGTGCTGAAGTC
AAGTTTGAAGGTGATACCCTTGTTAATAGAATCGAGTTAAAAGGTATTGATTTTAAAGAAGATGGAAACA
TTCTTGGGCACAAATTGGAATACAACTATAACTCACACAATGTATACATCATGGCAGACAAACAAAAGAA
TGGAATCAAAGCTAACTTCAAAATTAGACACAACATTGAAGATGGAAGCGTTCAACTAGCAGACCATTAT
CAACAAAATACTCCAATTGGCGATGGCCCTGTCCTTTTACCAGACAACCATTACCTGTCCTATCAATCTG
CCCTTTCGAAAGATCCCAACGAAAAGAGAGACCACATGGTCCTTAAAGAGTTTGTAACAGCTGCTGGGAT
TACACATGGCAGCTCCGGCTCCAGCGGGTCTAGCATGGATAGCACTGAGAGCCTTTTCACTGGAGTTGTC
CCAATTCTTGTTGAATTAGATGGTGATGTTAATGGGCACAAATTTTCTGTCAGTGGAGAGGGTGAAGGTG
ATGCAACATACGGAAAACTTACCCTTAAATTTATTTGCACTACTGGAAAACTACCTGTTCCTTGGCCAAC
ACTTGTCACTACTTTAGGTTATGGTTTGCAGTGCTTTGCAAGATACCCGGATCATATGAAACAGCATGAC
TTTTTCAAGAGTGCCATGCCCGAAGGTTATGTACAGGAAAGAACTATATTTTTCAAAGATGACGGGAACT
ACAAGACACGTGCTGAAGTCAAGTTTGAAGGTGATACCCTTGTTAATAGAATCGAGTTAAAAGGTATTGA
TTTTAAAGAAGATGGAAACATTCTTGGGCACAAATTGGAATACAACTATAACTCACACAATGTATACATC
ATGGCAGACAAACAAAAGAATGGAATCAAAGCTAACTTCAAAATTAGACACAACATTGAAGATGGAAGCG
TTCAACTAGCAGACCATTATCAACAAAATACTCCAATTGGCGATGGCCCTGTCCTTTTACCAGACAACCA
TTACCTGTCCTATCAATCTGCCCTTTCGAAAGATCCCAACGAAAAGAGAGACCACATGGTCCTTAAAGAG
TTTGTAACAGCTGCTGGGATTACACATGGCAGCTCCGGCTCCAGCGGGTAAAGCGGCCGCCATTTCTAAA
TATTTAATACAACTTTGGTTACATAAAAGTAAAATTTATACACCTCATTTCATTATGTAGATTCATATAT
AGAATACCAATTATGATTGACCCAATAGCCATCAAAATCAGTAGTTATTAATACTTGTCTTTCTAGGAGC
CATTTGCATATTTCTGATATTTCATGAAGCGAAAGTACTTCACGACACCTAGATTGCAATCTACTCAATG
TTATCCCTGGATGAGCTCGAATTCACTGGCCGTCGTTTTACAACGTCGTGACTGGGAAAACCCTGGCGTT
ACCCAACTTAATCGCCTTGCAGCACATCCCCCTTTCGCCAGCTGGCGTAATAGCGAAGAGGCCCGCACCG
ATCGCCCTTCCCAACAGTTGCGCAGCCTGAATGGCGAATGGCGCCTGATGCGGTATTTTCTCCTTACGCA
TCTGTGCGGTATTTCACACCGCATATGGTGCACTCTCAGTACAATCTGCTCTGATGCCGCATAGTTAAGC
CAGCCCCGACACCCGCCAACACCCGCTGACGCGCCCTGACGGGCTTGTCTGCTCCCGGCATCCGCTTACA
GACAAGCTGTGACCGTCTCCGGGAGCTGCATGTGTCAGAGGTTTTCACCGTCATCACCGAAACGCGCGAG
ACGAAAGGGCGGGTAATAACTGATATAATTAAATTGAAGCTCTAATTTGTGAGTTTAGTATACATGCATT
TACTTATAATACAGTTTTTTAGTTTTGCTGGCCGCATCTTCTCAAATATGCTTCCCAGCCTGCTTTTCTG
TAACGTTCACCCTCTACCTTAGCATCCCTTCCCTTTGCAAATAGTCCTCTTCCAACAATAATAATGTCAG
ATCCTGTAGAGACCACATCATCCACGGTTCTATACTGTTGACCCAATGCGTCTCCCTTGTCATCTAAACC
CACACCGGGTGTCATAATCAACCAATCGTAACCTTCATCTCTTCCACCCATGTCTCTTTGAGCAATAAAG
CCGATAACAAAATCTTTGTCGCTCTTCGCAATGTCAACAGTACCCTTAGTATATTCTCCAGTAGATAGGG
AGCCCTTGCATGACAATTCTGCTAACATCAAAAGGCCTCTAGGTTCCTTTGTTACTTCTTCTGCCGCCTG
CTTCAAACCGCTAACAATACCTGGGCCCACCACACCGTGTGCATTCGTAATGTCTGCCCATTCTGCTATT
CTGTATACACCCGCAGAGTACTGCAATTTGACTGTATTACCAATGTCAGCAAATTTTCTGTCTTCGAAGA
GTAAAAAATTGTACTTGGCGGATAATGCCTTTAGCGGCTTAACTGTGCCCTCCATCGAAAAATCAGTCAA
GATATCCACATGTGTTTTTAGTAAACAAATTTTGGGACCTAATGCTTCAACTAACTCCAGTAATTCCTTG
GTGGTACGAACATCCAATGAAGCACACAAGTTTGTTTGCTTTTCGTGCATGATATTAAATAGCTTGGCAG
CAACAGGACTAGGATGAGTAGCAGCACGTTCCTTATATGTAGCTTTCGACATGATTTATCTTCGTTTCCT
GCATGTTTTTGTTCTGTGCAGTTGGGTTAAGAATACTGGGCAATTTCATGTTTCTTCAACACTACATATG
CGTATATATACCAATCTAAGTCTGTGCTCCTTCCTTCGTTCTTCCTTCTGTTCGGAGATTACCGAATCAA
AAAAATTTCAAGGAAACCGAAATCAAAAAAAAGAATAAAAAAAAAATGATGAATTGAAAAGCTGGCCTCG
TGATACGCCTATTTTTATAGGTTAATGTCATGATAATAATGGTTTCTTAGACGTCAGGTGGCACTTTTCG
GGGAAATGTGCGCGGAACCCCTATTTGTTTATTTTTCTAAATACATTCAAATATGTATCCGCTCATGAGA
CAATAACCCTGATAAATGCTTCAATAATATTGAAAAAGGAAGAGTATGAGTATTCAACATTTCCGTGTCG
CCCTTATTCCCTTTTTTGCGGCATTTTGCCTTCCTGTTTTTGCTCACCCAGAAACGCTGGTGAAAGTAAA
AGATGCTGAAGATCAGTTGGGTGCACGAGTGGGTTACATCGAACTGGATCTCAACAGCGGTAAGATCCTT
GAGAGTTTTCGCCCCGAAGAACGTTTTCCAATGATGAGCACTTTTAAAGTTCTGCTATGTGGCGCGGTAT
TATCCCGTATTGACGCCGGGCAAGAGCAACTCGGTCGCCGCATACACTATTCTCAGAATGACTTGGTTGA
GTACTCACCAGTCACAGAAAAGCATCTTACGGATGGCATGACAGTAAGAGAATTATGCAGTGCTGCCATA
ACCATGAGTGATAACACTGCGGCCAACTTACTTCTGACAACGATCGGAGGACCGAAGGAGCTAACCGCTT
TTTTGCACAACATGGGGGATCATGTAACTCGCCTTGATCGTTGGGAACCGGAGCTGAATGAAGCCATACC
AAACGACGAGCGTGACACCACGATGCCTGTAGCAATGGCAACAACGTTGCGCAAACTATTAACTGGCGAA
CTACTTACTCTAGCTTCCCGGCAACAATTAATAGACTGGATGGAGGCGGATAAAGTTGCAGGACCACTTC
TGCGCTCGGCCCTTCCGGCTGGCTGGTTTATTGCTGATAAATCTGGAGCCGGTGAGCGTGGGTCTCGCGG
TATCATTGCAGCACTGGGGCCAGATGGTAAGCCCTCCCGTATCGTAGTTATCTACACGACGGGGAGTCAG
GCAACTATGGATGAACGAAATAGACAGATCGCTGAGATAGGTGCCTCACTGATTAAGCATTGGTAACTGT
CAGACCAAGTTTACTCATATATACTTTAGATTGATTTAAAACTTCATTTTTAATTTAAAAGGATCTAGGT
GAAGATCCTTTTTGATAATCTCATGACCAAAATCCCTTAACGTGAGTTTTCGTTCCACTGAGCGTCAGAC
CCCGTAGAAAAGATCAAAGGATCTTCTTGAGATCCTTTTTTTCTGCGCGTAATCTGCTGCTTGCAAACAA
AAAAACCACCGCTACCAGCGGTGGTTTGTTTGCCGGATCAAGAGCTACCAACTCTTTTTCCGAAGGTAAC
TGGCTTCAGCAGAGCGCAGATACCAAATACTGTTCTTCTAGTGTAGCCGTAGTTAGGCCACCACTTCAAG
AACTCTGTAGCACCGCCTACATACCTCGCTCTGCTAATCCTGTTACCAGTGGCTGCTGCCAGTGGCGATA
AGTCGTGTCTTACCGGGTTGGACTCAAGACGATAGTTACCGGATAAGGCGCAGCGGTCGGGCTGAACGGG
GGGTTCGTGCACACAGCCCAGCTTGGAGCGAACGACCTACACCGAACTGAGATACCTACAGCGTGAGCTA
TGAGAAAGCGCCACGCTTCCCGAAGGGAGAAAGGCGGACAGGTATCCGGTAAGCGGCAGGGTCGGAACAG
GAGAGCGCACGAGGGAGCTTCCAGGGGGAAACGCCTGGTATCTTTATAGTCCTGTCGGGTTTCGCCACCT
CTGACTTGAGCGTCGATTTTTGTGATGCTCGTCAGGGGGGCGGAGCCTATGGAAAAACGCCAGCAACGCG
GCCTTTTTACGGTTCCTGGCCTTTTGCTGGCCTTTTGCTCACATGTTCTTTCCTGCGTTATCCCCTGATT
CTGTGGATAACCGTATTACCGCCTTTGAGTGAGCTGATACCGCTCGCCGCAGCCGAACGACCGAGCGCAG
CGAGTCAGTGAGCGAGGAAGCGGAAGA
Features (pLannotate 1.2.2; 20 found; start..end, strand, type, name):
      1..93      +  CDS            lacI (fragment): lac repressor; lacI; The lac repressor binds to the lac operator to inhibit transcription in E. coli. This inhibition can be relieved by adding lactose or isopropyl-β-D-thiogalactopyranoside (IPTG).
    106..127     +  protein_bind   CAP binding site: CAP binding activates transcription in the presence of cAMP. E. coli catabolite activator protein
    142..172     +  promoter       lac promoter: promoter for the E. coli lac operon
    180..196     +  protein_bind   lac operator: The lac repressor binds to the lac operator to inhibit transcription in E. coli. This inhibition can be relieved by adding lactose or isopropyl-β-D-thiogalactopyranoside (IPTG). lac repressor encoded by lacI
    246..1079    +  CDS            VPS8 (fragment): VPS8_YEAST - Also known as VPT8. Experimental evidence at protein level: Swiss-Prot protein existence level 1. Required for localization and recycling of the CPY sorting receptor (VPS10) to the late-Golgi compartment. Involved in the retention of proteins to the late-Golgi. Plays an integral role in the complex vacuolar protein sorting process. From Saccharomyces cerevisiae (strain ATCC 204508 / S288c) (Baker's yeast).
   1125..1820    +  CDS            10B: 10B is a fluorescent protein published in 1996, derived from Aequorea victoria.
   1845..2540    +  CDS            10B: 10B is a fluorescent protein published in 1996, derived from Aequorea victoria.
   2565..3260    +  CDS            10B: 10B is a fluorescent protein published in 1996, derived from Aequorea victoria.
   3285..3980    +  CDS            10B: 10B is a fluorescent protein published in 1996, derived from Aequorea victoria.
   4005..4700    +  CDS            10B: 10B is a fluorescent protein published in 1996, derived from Aequorea victoria.
   4725..5420    +  CDS            10B: 10B is a fluorescent protein published in 1996, derived from Aequorea victoria.
   5516..5683    -  CDS            TFC3 (fragment): TFC3_YEAST - Also known as TSV115. Experimental evidence at protein level: Swiss-Prot protein existence level 1. TFIIIC mediates tRNA and 5S RNA gene activation by binding to intragenic promoter elements. Upstream of the transcription start site, TFIIIC assembles the initiation complex TFIIIB-TFIIIC-tDNA, which is sufficient for RNA polymerase III recruitment and function. Part of the tauB domain of TFIIIC that binds boxB DNA promoter sites of tRNA and similar genes. TFC3 is essential for cell viability. Cooperates with TFC6 in DNA binding. From Saccharomyces cerevisiae (strain ATCC 204508 / S
   5691..5848    +  CDS            lacZα (fragment): LacZα fragment of β-galactosidase; lacZ fragment
   5854..5953    -  misc_feature   bom (fragment): basis of mobility region from pBR322
   6055..6090    -  CDS            rop (fragment): Rop protein, which maintains plasmids at low copy number; rop
   6179..6982    -  CDS            URA3: orotidine-5'-phosphate decarboxylase, required for uracil biosynthesis; S. cerevisiae URA3; yeast auxotrophic marker, counterselectable with 5-fluoroorotic acid (5-FOA)
   6983..7198    -  promoter       URA3 promoter: S. cerevisiae URA3
   7291..7395    +  promoter       AmpR promoter: bla
   7396..8256    +  CDS            AmpR: β-lactamase; bla; confers resistance to ampicillin, carbenicillin, and related antibiotics
   8427..9015    +  rep_origin     ori: high-copy-number ColE1/pMB1/pBR322/pUC origin of replication
