[The description below was written by a language model from this plasmid's Addgene catalogue record and pLannotate feature annotations shown in this document.]
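Description:
YIplac211-VPS8-iYFPx6 is a yeast integrating plasmid built on the YIplac211 backbone and designed to replace the chromosomal VPS8 gene of Saccharomyces cerevisiae with a version carrying a C-terminal iYFPx6 tag. No yeast replication origin or centromere is annotated, consistent with an integrating vector that persists in yeast only after recombining into the genome. In E. coli it is propagated through a high-copy ColE1/pUC-type origin with ampicillin selection (AmpR), and in yeast it is selected through URA3 driven by its own promoter. Remnants of the lacZα cloning region, including the lac promoter and operator, flank the insert, which was cloned between SphI and SacI sites.

The insert begins with only a portion of VPS8, annotated as an 834 bp fragment of the coding sequence, followed by six tandem copies of an Aequorea victoria-derived fluorescent protein. The annotation tool labels these as "10B", and they correspond to the iYFP repeats named in the catalogue entry. Downstream lies a short stretch that includes a fragment of TFC3 on the opposite strand, which presumably represents genomic sequence next to VPS8 and provides the second homology arm. No separate yeast promoter for the fusion is annotated, so the tagged gene would be expressed from the native VPS8 locus.

In the pop-in/pop-out scheme, the plasmid first integrates by homologous recombination under uracil selection. Counterselection with 5-FOA then recovers cells that have looped out the vector and URA3, some of which retain the tagged allele without a marker. The sixfold tag is presumably meant to brighten the signal when imaging Vps8, a vacuolar protein sorting factor. The depositor and sequencing-derived records differ by a few nucleotides in length but carry the same annotated features.
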