Addgene plasmid #105272: YIplac211-VPS8-iYFPx6
Purpose: Plasmid for pop-in/pop-out replacement of Vps8 with Vps8-iYFPx6.
Depositing lab: Benjamin Glick. Depositing organization: University of Chicago. Publication: Budding Yeast Has a Minimal Endomembrane System. Day KJ, Casler JC, Glick BS. Dev Cell. 2018 Jan 8;44(1):56-72.e4. doi: 10.1016/j.devcel.2017.12.014. Epub 2018 Jan 8. PubMed 29316441.
Backbone
  Vector backbone: YIplac211
  Backbone size w/o insert (bp): 3797
  Total vector size (bp): 9202
  Vector type: Yeast Expression
  Selectable markers: URA3
Growth in bacteria
  Bacterial resistance: Ampicillin, 100 μg/mL
  Growth temperature: 37°C
  Growth strain: DH5alpha
  Copy number: Unknown
Gene/Insert
  Gene/Insert name: Vps8 portion
  Species: S. cerevisiae (budding yeast)
  Entrez Gene: VPS8 (a.k.a. YAL002W, FUN15, VPL8, VPT8)
  Tag / fusion protein: iYFPx6 (C terminal on insert)
  Cloning method: Restriction Enzyme; 5′ cloning site SphI (not destroyed); 3′ cloning site SacI (not destroyed)
  Sequencing primers: 5′ M13 REVERSE; 3′ M13 FORWARD
Terms and licenses: Academic/Nonprofit Terms; Industry Terms: Not Available to Industry
How to cite: YIplac211-VPS8-iYFPx6 was a gift from Benjamin Glick (Addgene plasmid # 105272 ; http://n2t.net/addgene:105272 ; RRID:Addgene_105272)
